>Addgene plasmid #236739 | pET28a-His6-UROD | addgene full sequence | sequence record 469916 | Addgene NGS Result
TTTTCCCGCGTTTTCGCAGAAACGTGGCTGGCCTGGTTCACCACGCGGGAAACGGTCTGATAAGAGACAC
CGGCATACTCTGCGACATCGTATAACGTTACTGGTTTCACATTCACCACCCTGAATTGACTCTCTTCCGG
GCGCTATCATGCCATACCGCGAAAGGTTTTGCGCCATTCGATGGTGTCCGGGATCTCGACGCTCTCCCTT
ATGCGACTCCTGCATTAGGAAGCAGCCCAGTAGTAGGTTGAGGCCGTTGAGCACCGCCGCCGCAAGGAAT
GGTGCATGCAAGGAGATGGCGCCCAACAGTCCCCCGGCCACGGGGCCTGCCACCATACCCACGCCGAAAC
AAGCGCTCATGAGCCCGAAGTGGCGAGCCCGATCTTCCCCATCGGTGATGTCGGCGATATAGGCGCCAGC
AACCGCACCTGTGGCGCCGGTGATGCCGGCCACGATGCGTCCGGCGTAGAGGATCGAGATCTCGATCCCG
CGAAATTAATACGACTCACTATAGGGGAATTGTGAGCGGATAACAATTCCCCTCTAGAAATAATTTTGTT
TAACTTTAAGAAGGAGATATACATATGCATCACCATCACCACCATTCGTCCGGAGTCGACTTAGGCACCG
AGAATTTGTATTTTCAGAGCATGGAAGCGAACGGCCTTGGCCCTCAAGGGTTTCCAGAGTTGAAAAACGA
TACCTTCCTTCGTGCAGCCTGGGGGGAAGAAACGGACTATACACCCGTGTGGTGTATGCGCCAGGCTGGC
CGTTACCTTCCAGAGTTCCGCGAAACGCGTGCGGCGCAAGATTTTTTTAGCACCTGCCGTTCTCCCGAGG
CGTGCTGCGAATTGACTCTTCAGCCGTTACGCCGTTTTCCACTTGATGCGGCGATCATCTTCAGCGACAT
TTTGGTAGTCCCTCAAGCTCTGGGTATGGAGGTAACGATGGTTCCAGGGAAGGGGCCGTCCTTTCCAGAA
CCACTGCGCGAAGAGCAGGACTTGGAACGCTTGCGTGACCCGGAGGTGGTGGCGTCCGAGCTGGGGTATG
TCTTCCAGGCTATTACCCTTACACGCCAGCGTCTTGCGGGACGTGTTCCTCTGATTGGATTTGCTGGAGC
ACCATGGACTCTTATGACCTACATGGTAGAGGGAGGAGGCAGCTCTACTATGGCCCAGGCAAAACGCTGG
TTGTACCAACGTCCACAAGCGTCGCACCAATTGTTACGCATTCTGACCGATGCCTTGGTGCCTTATCTTG
TGGGTCAGGTCGTCGCAGGTGCGCAGGCCTTGCAGTTATTTGAGTCACACGCAGGTCACCTTGGACCACA
GCTGTTTAACAAATTTGCTCTGCCCTATATCCGTGATGTGGCCAAGCAAGTTAAGGCCCGTTTGCGCGAG
GCGGGTCTTGCACCAGTACCTATGATCATCTTTGCCAAGGATGGGCACTTCGCCTTGGAGGAATTGGCAC
AGGCAGGCTACGAAGTAGTTGGGCTTGACTGGACGGTAGCCCCGAAGAAAGCTCGTGAGTGCGTGGGGAA
GACGGTTACATTGCAGGGGAATCTGGACCCCTGTGCTTTATATGCTAGCGAAGAGGAAATCGGTCAACTT
GTCAAACAAATGTTGGACGACTTTGGTCCACATCGCTATATCGCAAATCTTGGCCATGGACTGTACCCGG
ATATGGATCCAGAGCACGTAGGCGCATTCGTTGATGCCGTCCATAAGCACTCCCGTTTACTGCGCCAAAA
TTAAAGGTGGATACGGATCCGGCTGCTAACAAAGCCCGAAAGGAAGCTGAGTTGGCTGCTGCCACCGCTG
AGCAATAACTAGCATAACCCCTTGGGGCCTCTAAACGGGTCTTGAGGGGTTTTTTGCTGAAAGGAGGAAC
TATATCCGGATTGGCGAATGGG
[124 nt withheld, positions 1913-2036]
C
[91 nt withheld, positions 2038-2128]
A
[49 nt withheld, positions 2130-2178]
CCTTTGACGTTGGAGTCCACGTTCTTT
[37 nt withheld, positions 2206-2242]
ACCCTATCTCGGTCTATTCTTTTGATTTATAAGGGATTTTGCCGATTTCGGCCTATTGGTTAAAAAATGA
GCTGATTTAACAAAAATTTAACGCGAATTTTAACAAAATATTAACGCTTACAATTTAGGTGGCACTTTTC
GGGGAAATGTGCGCGGAACCCCTATTTGTTTATTTTTCTAAATACATTCAAATATGTATCCGCTCATGAA
TTAATTCTTAGAAAAACTCATCGAGCATCAAATGAAACTGCAATTTATTCATATCAGGATTATCAATACC
ATATTTTTGAAAAAGCCGTTTCTGTAATGAAGGAGAAAACTCACCGAGGCAGTTCCATAGGATGGCAAGA
TCCTGGTATCGGTCTGCGATTCCGACTCGTCCAACATCAATACAACCTATTAATTTCCCCTCGTCAAAAA
TAAGGTTATCAAGTGAGAAATCACCATGAGTGACGACTGAATCCGGTGAGAATGGCAAAAGTTTATGCAT
TTCTTTCCAGACTTGTTCAACAGGCCAGCCATTACGCTCGTCATCAAAATCACTCGCATCAACCAAACCG
TTATTCATTCGTGATTGCGCCTGAGCGAGACGAAATACGCGATCGCTGTTAAAAGGACAATTACAAACAG
GAATCGAATGCAACCGGCGCAGGAACACTGCCAGCGCATCAACAATATTTTCACCTGAATCAGGATATTC
TTCTAATACCTGGAATGCTGTTTTCCCGGGGATCGCAGTGGTGAGTAACCATGCATCATCAGGAGTACGG
ATAAAATGCTTGATGGTCGGAAGAGGCATAAATTCCGTCAGCCAGTTTAGTCTGACCATCTCATCTGTAA
CATCATTGGCAACGCTACCTTTGCCATGTTTCAGAAACAACTCTGGCGCATCGGGCTTCCCATACAATCG
ATAGATTGTCGCACCTGATTGCCCGACATTATCGCGAGCCCATTTATACCCATATAAATCAGCATCCATG
TTGGAATTTAATCGCGGCCTAGAGCAAGACGTTTCCCGTTGAATATGGCTCATAACACCCCTTGTATTAC
TGTTTATGTAAGCAGACAGTTTTATTGTTCATGACCAAAATCCCTTAACGTGAGTTTTCGTTCCACTGAG
CGTCAGACCCCGTAGAAAAGATCAAAGGATCTTCTTGAGATCCTTTTTTTCTGCGCGTAATCTGCTGCTT
GCAAACAAAAAAACCACCGCTACCAGCGGTGGTTTGTTTGCCGGATCAAGAGCTACCAACTCTTTTTCCG
AAGGTAACTGGCTTCAGCAGAGCGCAGATACCAAATACTGTCCTTCTAGTGTAGCCGTAGTTAGGCCACC
ACTTCAAGAACTCTGTAGCACCGCCTACATACCTCGCTCTGCTAATCCTGTTACCAGTGGCTGCTGCCAG
TGGCGATAAGTCGTGTCTTACCGGGTTGGACTCAAGACGATAGTTACCGGATAAGGCGCAGCGGTCGGGC
TGAACGGGGGGTTCGTGCACACAGCCCAGCTTGGAGCGAACGACCTACACCGAACTGAGATACCTACAGC
GTGAGCTATGAGAAAGCGCCACGCTTCCCGAAGGGAGAAAGGCGGACAGGTATCCGGTAAGCGGCAGGGT
CGGAACAGGAGAGCGCACGAGGGAGCTTCCAGGGGGAAACGCCTGGTATCTTTATAGTCCTGTCGGGTTT
CGCCACCTCTGACTTGAGCGTCGATTTTTGTGATGCTCGTCAGGGGGGCGGAGCCTATGGAAAAACGCCA
GCAACGCGGCCTTTTTACGGTTCCTGGCCTTTTGCTGGCCTTTTGCTCACATGTTCTTTCCTGCGTTATC
CCCTGATTCTGTGGATAACCGTATTACCGCCTTTGAGTGAGCTGATACCGCTCGCCGCAGCCGAACGACC
GAGCGCAGCGAGTCAGTGAGCGAGGAAGCGGAAGAGCGCCTGATGCGGTATTTTCTCCTTACGCATCTGT
GCGGTATTTCACACCGCAATGGTGCACTCTCAGTACAATCTGCTCTGATGCCGCATAGTTAAGCCAGTAT
ACACTCCGCTATCGCTACGTGACTGGGTCATGGCTGCGCCCCGACACCCGCCAACACCCGCTGACGCGCC
CTGACGGGCTTGTCTGCTCCCGGCATCCGCTTACAGACAAGCTGTGACCGTCTCCGGGAGCTGCATGTGT
CAGAGGTTTTCACCGTCATCACCGAAACGCGCGAGGCAGCTGCGGTAAAGCTCATCAGCGTGGTCGTGAA
GCGATTCACAGATGTCTGCCTGTTCATCCGCGTCCAGCTCGTTGAGTTTCTCCAGAAGCGTTAATGTCTG
GCTTCTGATAAAGCGGGCCATGTTAAGGGCGGTTTTTTCCTGTTTGGTCACTGATGCCTCCGTGTAAGGG
GGATTTCTGTTCATGGGGGTAATGATACCGATGAAACGAGAGAGGATGCTCACGATACGGGTTACTGATG
ATGAACATGCCCGGTTACTGGAACGTTGTGAGGGTAAACAACTGGCGGTATGGATGCGGCGGGACCAGAG
AAAAATCACTCAGGGTCAATGCCAGCGCTTCGTTAATACAGATGTAGGTGTTCCACAGGGTAGCCAGCAG
CATCCTGCGATGCAGATCCGGAACATAATGGTGCAGGGCGCTGACTTCCGCGTTTCCAGACTTTACGAAA
CACGGAAACCGAAGACCATTCATGTTGTTGCTCAGGTCGCAGACGTTTTGCAGCAGCAGTCGCTTCACGT
TCGCTCGCGTATCGGTGATTCATTCTGCTAACCAGTAAGGCAACCCCGCCAGCCTAGCCGGGTCCTCAAC
GACAGGAGCACGATCATGCGCACCCGTGGGGCCGCCATGCCGGCGATAATGGCCTGCTTCTCGCCGAAAC
GTTTGGTGGCGGGACCAGTGACGAAGGCTTGAGCGAGGGCGTGCAAGATTCCGAATACCGCAAGCGACAG
GCCGATCATCGTCGCGCTCCAGCGAAAGCGGTCCTCGCCGAAAATGACCCAGAGCGCTGCCGGCACCTGT
CCTACGAGTTGCATGATAAAGAAGACAGTCATAAGTGCGGCGACGATAGTCATGCCCCGCGCCCACCGGA
AGGAGCTGACTGGGTTGAAGGCTCTCAAGGGCATCGGTCGAGATCCCGGTGCCTAATGAGTGAGCTAACT
TACATTAATTGCGTTGCGCTCACTGCCCGCTTTCCAGTCGGGAAACCTGTCGTGCCAGCTGCATTAATGA
ATCGGCCAACGCGCGGGGAGAGGCGGTTTGCGTATTGGGCGCCAGGGTGGTTTTTCTTTTCACCAGTGAG
ACGGGCAACAGCTGATTGCCCTTCACCGCCTGGCCCTGAGAGAGTTGCAGCAAGCGGTCCACGCTGGTTT
GCCCCAGCAGGCGAAAATCCTGTTTGATGGTGGTTAACGGCGGGATATAACATGAGCTGTCTTCGGTATC
GTCGTATCCCACTACCGAGATATCCGCACCAACGCGCAGCCCGGACTCGGTAATGGCGCGCATTGCGCCC
AGCGCCATCTGATCGTTGGCAACCAGCATCGCAGTGGGAACGATGCCCTCATTCAGCATTTGCATGGTTT
GTTGAAAACCGGACATGGCACTCCAGTCGCCTTCCCGTTCCGCTATCGGCTGAATTTGATTGCGAGTGAG
ATATTTATGCCAGCCAGCCAGACGCAGACGCGCCGAGACAGAACTTAATGGGCCCGCTAACAGCGCGATT
TGCTGGTGACCCAATGCGACCAGATGCTCCACGCCCAGTCGCGTACCGTCTTCATGGGAGAAAATAATAC
TGTTGATGGGTGTCTGGTCAGAGACATCAAGAAATAACGCCGGAACATTAGTGCAGGCAGCTTCCACAGC
AATGGCATCCTGGTCATCCAGCGGATAGTTAATGATCAGCCCACTGACGCGTTGCGCGAGAAGATTGTGC
ACCGCCGCTTTACAGGCTTCGACGCCGCTTCGTTCTACCATCGACACCACCACGCTGGCACCCAGTTGAT
CGGCGCGAGATTTAATCGCCGCGACAATTTGCGACGGCGCGTGCAGGGCCAGACTGGAGGTGGCAACGCC
AATCAGCAACGACTGTTTGCCCGCCAGTTGTTGTGCCACGCGGTTGGGAATGTAATTCAGCTCCGCCATC
GCCGCTTCCACT
Features (pLannotate 1.2.2; 18 found; start..end, strand, type, name):
    111..188     -  promoter       lacI promoter: lacI
    196..475     -  CDS            TcR (fragment): tetracycline efflux protein; tet; confers resistance to tetracycline
    497..515     +  promoter       T7 promoter: promoter for bacteriophage T7 RNA polymerase
    516..540     +  protein_bind   lac operator: The lac repressor binds to the lac operator to inhibit transcription in E. coli. This inhibition can be relieved by adding lactose or isopropyl-β-D-thiogalactopyranoside (IPTG). lac repressor encoded by lacI
    555..577     +  RBS            RBS: efficient ribosome binding site from bacteriophage T7 gene 10 (Olins and Rangwala, 1989)
    651..1751    +  CDS            UROD: DCUP_HUMAN - Experimental evidence at protein level: Swiss-Prot protein existence level 1. Catalyzes the decarboxylation of four acetate groups of uroporphyrinogen-III to yield coproporphyrinogen-III. From Homo sapiens (Human).
   1772..1821    +  CDS            SET1 (fragment): solubility-enhancement tag derived from T7 phage gene 10B
   1829..1876    +  terminator     T7 terminator: transcription terminator for bacteriophage T7 RNA polymerase
   1913..2341    +  rep_origin     f1 ori (sequence partly withheld): f1 bacteriophage origin of replication; arrow indicates direction of (+) strand synthesis
   2394..2451    +  promoter       AmpR promoter (fragment): bla
   2460..3275    -  CDS            KanR: aminoglycoside phosphotransferase; aph(3')-Ia; confers resistance to kanamycin in bacteria or G418 (Geneticin®) in eukaryotes
   3397..3985    +  rep_origin     ori: high-copy-number ColE1/pMB1/pBR322/pUC origin of replication
   4171..4310    -  misc_feature   bom: basis of mobility region from pBR322
   4412..4603    -  CDS            rop: Rop protein, which maintains plasmids at low copy number; rop
   4620..5000    +  CDS            YPB1_ECOLX: Protein predicted: Swiss-Prot protein existence level 4. From Escherichia coli.
   5072..5363    -  CDS            TcR (fragment): tetracycline efflux protein; tet; confers resistance to tetracycline
   5378..5399    -  protein_bind   CAP binding site: CAP binding activates transcription in the presence of cAMP. E. coli catabolite activator protein
   5412..110     -  CDS            lacI (across the origin): lac repressor; lacI; The lac repressor binds to the lac operator to inhibit transcription in E. coli. This inhibition can be relieved by adding lactose or isopropyl-β-D-thiogalactopyranoside (IPTG).
