[The description below was written by a language model from this plasmid's Addgene catalogue record and pLannotate feature annotations shown in this document.]
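Description:
pET28a-His6-UROD is a bacterial expression plasmid of about 6.4 kb, built on the pET28a backbone for overproduction of human uroporphyrinogen decarboxylase (UROD) in E. coli. UROD is the heme-biosynthesis enzyme that removes four acetate carboxyl groups from uroporphyrinogen-III to give coproporphyrinogen-III. The plasmid replicates from a ColE1/pBR322-type origin. It retains the neighbouring bom mobilisation region and the rop gene, which normally moderates copy number, although the catalogue lists copy number as unknown. Selection is by kanamycin through the aph(3')-Ia gene, and an f1 origin is also present. The short tetracycline-resistance fragments, the AmpR promoter fragment and the predicted E. coli ORF in the annotation look like backbone remnants or incidental software matches rather than functional parts.

The expression cassette follows the standard pET design. A T7 promoter is immediately followed by a lac operator and the T7 gene 10 ribosome binding site, then the UROD coding sequence, and finally the T7 terminator. The plasmid-borne lacI gene supplies lac repressor, so transcription stays low until IPTG is added, and expression requires a host that provides T7 RNA polymerase. The catalogue records an N-terminal His6 tag on the insert. The feature table does not annotate this tag separately, but the gap between the ribosome binding site and the start of the UROD annotation is consistent with a short leader containing it. The tag allows purification by immobilised metal affinity chromatography. A small "SET1" fragment annotated downstream of UROD probably reflects residual vector sequence. The stated purpose is recombinant overexpression of human UROD, and the construct was deposited with a study on detecting and enriching endogenous cereblon substrates.
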