Addgene plasmid #236739: pET28a-His6-UROD
Purpose: Protein overexpression of human uroporphyrinogen decarboxylase
Depositing lab: Christina Woo. Depositing organization: Harvard University. Publication: A method for the detection and enrichment of endogenous cereblon substrates. Lloyd HC, Li Y, Payne NC, Zhao Z, Xu W, Kroupova A, Zollman D, Long T, Kabir F, Chen M, Freeman R, Feng EY, Xi SY, Hsu YC, Ciulli A, Mazitschek R, Woo CM. Cell Chem Biol. 2025 Aug 5:S2451-9456(25)00225-9. doi: 10.1016/j.chembiol.2025.07.002. PubMed 40782806.
Backbone
  Vector backbone: pET28a
  Vector type: Bacterial Expression
Growth in bacteria
  Bacterial resistance: Kanamycin, 50 μg/mL
  Growth temperature: 37°C
  Growth strain: DH5alpha
  Copy number: Unknown
Gene/Insert
  Gene/Insert name: Uroporphyrinogen decarboxylase human
  Species: H. sapiens (human)
  Entrez Gene: UROD (a.k.a. PCT, UPD)
  Tag / fusion protein: His6 (N terminal on insert)
Terms and licenses: Academic/Nonprofit Terms; Industry Terms: Not Available to Industry
How to cite: pET28a-His6-UROD was a gift from Christina Woo (Addgene plasmid # 236739 ; http://n2t.net/addgene:236739 ; RRID:Addgene_236739)
